>Addgene plasmid #66711 | pOPINS-UBE3C | depositor partial sequence | sequence record 114020 | insert
GTTCCGTTCGAAGAACGCGTGAAAATCTTTCAGCGTCTGATCTATGCAGATAAGCAGGAAGTCCAAGGTG
ATGGCCCGTTCCTGGACGGTATTAACGTGACCATCCGTCGCAACTACATCTACGAAGATGCCTATGACAA
ACTGAGTCCGGAAAACGAACCGGATCTGAAAAAGCGTATCCGCGTTCATCTGCTGAATGCACACGGTCTG
GATGAAGCTGGCATTGACGGCGGTGGCATCTTTCGTGAATTTCTGAACGAACTGCTGAAATCTGGTTTTA
ACCCGAATCAGGGCTTTTTCAAGACCACGAACGAAGGTCTGCTGTATCCGAATCCGGCGGCCCAAATGCT
GGTCGGCGATAGCTTTGCGCGCCATTATTACTTCCTGGGTCGTATGCTGGGCAAAGCGCTGTACGAAAAT
ATGCTGGTTGAACTGCCGTTTGCCGGCTTTTTCCTGTCAAAACTGCTGGGCACCTCGGCAGATGTTGACA
TTCATCACCTGGCGAGCCTGGACCCGGAAGTCTATAAAAACCTGCTGTTTCTGAAGTCGTACGAAGATGA
CGTGGAAGAACTGGGTCTGAATTTCACCGTCGTGAACAATGATCTGGGCGAAGCACAGGTTGTCGAACTG
AAATTTGGTGGCAAGGACATTCCGGTGACGAGCGCGAACCGCATTGCCTATATCCATCTGGTTGCTGATT
ACCGTCTGAATCGCCAGATCCGTCAACACTGCCTGGCGTTTCGTCAGGGTCTGGCCAACGTTGTTAGTCT
GGAATGGCTGCGCATGTTCGACCAGCAAGAAATTCAGGTGCTGATCTCCGGTGCACAGGTGCCGATTAGC
CTGGAAGACCTGAAATCTTTTACCAATTATAGTGGTGGCTACTCCGCCGACCATCCGGTTATCAAAGTCT
TTTGGCGCGTCGTGGAAGGTTTCACCGATGAAGAAAAGCGTAAGCTGCTGAAATTCGTGACGAGCTGCTC
TCGCCCGCCGCTGCTGGGCTTTAAGGAACTGTATCCGGCATTCTGTATTCACAACGGTGGCAGTGATCTG
GAACGTCTGCCGACCGCTTCCACGTGCATGAATCTGCTGAAACTGCCGGAATTTTATGACGAAACGCTGC
TGCGCAGCAAGCTGCTGTACGCCATCGAATGTGCAGCTGGCTTCGAACTGTCTTGA
