>Addgene plasmid #66711 | pOPINS-UBE3C | addgene partial sequence | sequence record 118755 | T7term 5'-GCTAGTTATTGCTCAGCGG-3'
GTTGCAGCCGGATCTCAGTGGTGGTGGTGGTGGTGTTTAAATGGTCTAGAAAGCTTTAAGACAGTTCGAA
GCCAGCTGCACATTCGATGGCGTACAGCAGCTTGCTGCGCAGCAGCGTTTCGTCATAAAATTCCGGCAGT
TTCAGCAGATTCATGCACGTGGAAGCGGTCGGCAGACGTTCCAGATCACTGCCACCGTTGTGAATACAGA
ATGCCGGATACAGTTCCTTAAAGCCCAGCAGCGGCGGGCGAGAGCAGCTCGTCACGAATTTCAGCAGCTT
ACGCTTTTCTTCATCGGTGAAACCTTCCACGACGCGCCAAAAGACTTTGATAACCGGATGGTCGGCGGAG
TAGCCACCACTATAATTGGTAAAAGATTTCAGGTCTTCCAGGCTAATCGGCACCTGTGCACCGGAGATCA
GCACCTGAATTTCTTGCTGGTCGAACATGCGCAGCCATTCCAGACTAACAACGTTGGCCAGACCCTGACG
AAACGCCAGGCAGTGTTGACGGATCTGGCGATTCAGACGGTAATCAGCAACCAGATGGATATAGGCAATG
CGGTTCGCGCTCGTCACCGGAATGTCCTTGCCACCAAATTTCAGTTCGACAACCTGTGCTTCGCCCAGAT
CATTGTTCACGACGGTGAAATTCAGACCCAGTTCTTCCACGTCATCTTCGTACGACTTCAGAAACAGCAG
GTTTTTATAGACTTCCGGGTCCAGGCTCGCCAGGTGATGAATGTCAACATCTGCCGAGGTGCCCAGCAGT
TTTGACA
