>Addgene plasmid #66711 | pOPINS-UBE3C | addgene partial sequence | sequence record 118818 | T7 5'-TAATACGACTCACTATAGGG-3'
TTTTGTTTAACTTTAAGAAGGAGATATACCATGGGTAGCAGCCATCACCATCATCATCACGGGAGCGATA
GCGAAGTGAACCAGGAAGCGAAACCGGAAGTTAAACCGGAAGTGAAACCGGAAACCCATATTAATCTGAA
AGTTAGCGACGGCAGCAGCGAAATCTTTTTTAAAATTAAAAAAACCACCCCGCTGCGTCGCCTGATGGAA
GCCTTTGCGAAACGTCAGGGTAAAGAAATGGATAGCCTGCGCTTTCTGTATGACGGCATCCGTATTCAGG
CCGATCAGACCCCGGAAGACCTGGATATGGAAGACAACGATATTATTGAAGCGCATCGCGAACAGATCGG
TGGTGTTCCGTTCGAAGAACGCGTGAAAATCTTTCAGCGTCTGATCTATGCAGATAAGCAGGAAGTCCAA
GGTGATGGCCCGTTCCTGGACGGTATTAACGTGACCATCCGTCGCAACTACATCTACGAAGATGCCTATG
ACAAACTGAGTCCGGAAAACGAACCGGATCTGAAAAAGCGTATCCGCGTTCATCTGCTGAATGCACACGG
TCTGGATGAAGCTGGCATTGACGGCGGTGGCATCTTTCGTGAATTTCTGAACGAACTGCTGAAATCTGGT
TTTAACCCGAATCAGGGCTTTTTCAAGACCACGAACGAAGGTCTGCTGTATCCGAATCCGGCGGCCCAAA
TGCTGGTCGGCGATAGCTTTGCGCGCCATTATTACTTCCTGGGTCGTATGCTGGGCAAAGCGCTGTACG
