[The description below was written by a language model from this plasmid's Addgene catalogue record.]
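Description:
pOPINS-UBE3C is a bacterial expression plasmid built on the pOPINS backbone from OPPF-UK and designed to produce the HECT domain of UBE3C in E. coli. The full construct is recorded as about 7.1 kb, of which roughly 5.9 kb is backbone. It is selected with kanamycin and is listed as low copy. The record names neither the origin of replication nor the species of the insert, and no feature table is provided, so the exact boundaries of the cloned fragment cannot be given.

The insert is catalogued under the name KIAA0010, an alias for UBE3C (also known as HECTH2 or RAUL), a HECT-family E3 ubiquitin ligase. According to the stated purpose, only the catalytic HECT domain is expressed rather than the full-length protein. The fragment was introduced by ligation-independent cloning and sits between a T7 promoter and a T7 terminator, so transcription depends on T7 RNA polymerase supplied by a suitable expression host.

The backbone contributes an N-terminal His-SUMO fusion. The polyhistidine portion allows capture by immobilised metal affinity chromatography, while the SUMO moiety commonly improves solubility and yield. It can also be cleaved off with a SUMO-specific protease to release the target protein with little or no extra sequence.

The associated publication concerns the assembly and specific recognition of K29- and K33-linked polyubiquitin. This suggests that the recombinant HECT domain is intended as a purified enzyme for in vitro ubiquitin chain assembly and related biochemical work.
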