Addgene plasmid #66711: pOPINS-UBE3C
Purpose: Expresses UBE3C HECT domain in E. coli
Depositing lab: David Komander. Depositing organization: MRC Laboratory of Molecular Biology. Publication: Assembly and specific recognition of k29- and k33-linked polyubiquitin. Michel MA, Elliott PR, Swatek KN, Simicek M, Pruneda JN, Wagstaff JL, Freund SM, Komander D. Mol Cell. 2015 Apr 2;58(1):95-109. doi: 10.1016/j.molcel.2015.01.042. Epub 2015 Mar 5. PubMed 25752577.
Backbone
  Vector backbone: pOPINS
  Backbone manufacturer: OPPF-UK
  Backbone size w/o insert (bp): 5906
  Total vector size (bp): 7082
  Vector type: Bacterial Expression
Growth in bacteria
  Bacterial resistance: Kanamycin, 50 μg/mL
  Growth temperature: 37°C
  Growth strain: DH5alpha
  Copy number: Low Copy
Gene/Insert
  Gene/Insert name: KiAA0010
  Entrez Gene: UBE3C (a.k.a. HECTH2, RAUL)
  Promoter: T7
  Tag / fusion protein: His-SUMO (N terminal on backbone)
  Cloning method: Ligation Independent Cloning
  Sequencing primers: 5′ T7 promoter; 3′ T7 terminator
Terms and licenses: Academic/Nonprofit Terms; Industry Terms: Not Available to Industry
How to cite: pOPINS-UBE3C was a gift from David Komander (Addgene plasmid # 66711 ; http://n2t.net/addgene:66711 ; RRID:Addgene_66711)
